Addgene plasmid #152796: pGBW-m4133231
Purpose: Mammalian expression plasmid for SARS-CoV-2 2'-O-ribose methyltransferase
Depositing lab: Ginkgo Bioworks & Benjie Chen. Depositing organization: Ginkgo Bioworks.
Backbone
  Vector backbone: pTwist_CMV_Puro_6
  Backbone size w/o insert (bp): 6080
  Vector type: Mammalian Expression
  Selectable markers: Puromycin
Growth in bacteria
  Bacterial resistance: Ampicillin, 100 μg/mL
  Growth temperature: 37°C
  Growth strain: DH5alpha
  Copy number: High Copy
Gene/Insert
  Gene/Insert name: SARS-CoV-2 2'-O-ribose methyltransferase
  Species: Severe acute respiratory syndrome coronavirus 2
  Insert size (bp): 893
  Mutation: wt
  Entrez Gene: ORF1ab (a.k.a. GU280_gp01)
  Promoter: CMV
  Tag / fusion protein: Cleavable TEV;V5 (C terminal on backbone)
  Cloning method: Unknown
Resource information
  A portion of this plasmid was derived from a plasmid made by: GinkgoBioworks
Depositor comments: NCBI reference sequence: YP_009725311.1
How to cite: pGBW-m4133231 was a gift from Ginkgo Bioworks & Benjie Chen (Addgene plasmid # 152796 ; http://n2t.net/addgene:152796 ; RRID:Addgene_152796)
