[The description below was written by a language model from this plasmid's Addgene catalogue record and pLannotate feature annotations shown in this document.]
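Description:
pGBW-m4133231 is a mammalian expression plasmid built on the pTwist_CMV_Puro_6 backbone that carries the wild-type coding sequence for the SARS-CoV-2 2'-O-ribose methyltransferase, a mature product of the ORF1ab replicase polyprotein (commonly known as nsp16). The roughly 0.9 kb insert sits downstream of the human cytomegalovirus immediate-early enhancer and promoter, and according to the catalogue entry it is fused at its C terminus to a backbone-encoded V5 epitope tag preceded by a TEV protease cleavage site, so the tag can be used for detection or capture and then removed. The automated annotation does not call the tag elements separately. It labels the open reading frame, which spans the sequence origin, only by homology to an avian infectious bronchitis virus replicase polyprotein, a distant match rather than the actual source species. An SV40 polyadenylation signal lies just downstream of the insert, although it is annotated on the opposite strand.

For selection in mammalian cells, a separate cassette expresses puromycin N-acetyltransferase from the human ubiquitin C promoter with a synthetic poly(A) signal. In E. coli the plasmid is maintained at high copy through a ColE1/pUC-type origin and selected with ampicillin via the β-lactamase gene. The backbone also contains T7 and rrnG transcription terminators, an additional synthetic poly(A) signal upstream of the CMV enhancer, and short β-globin insulator elements on either side of the expression region, features that help shield the cassettes from read-through transcription. The full sequence is about 7 kb. The construct is suited to transient or puromycin-selected expression of tagged viral methyltransferase in mammalian cells, for example for localisation, interaction or biochemical studies, although the record states no specific application beyond expression.
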