Features (pLannotate 1.2.2; 19 found; start..end, strand, type, name):
   1017..1138    -  polyA_signal   SV40 poly(A) signal: SV40 polyadenylation signal
   1161..1230    -  CDS            large T antigen (fragment): large T antigen from SV40 (simian virus 40)
   1253..1299    +  terminator     T7 terminator: transcription terminator for bacteriophage T7 RNA polymerase
   1329..1465    +  terminator     rrnG terminator: transcription terminator from the E. coli ribosomal RNA rrnG operon (Albrechtsen et al., 1991)
   1510..1581    +  misc_feature   3' β-globin insulator: insulator downstream of the human β-globin locus (Farrell et al., 2002)
   1807..2395    -  rep_origin     ori: high-copy-number ColE1/pMB1/pBR322/pUC origin of replication
   2567..2631    -  CDS            bla(M) (fragment): β-lactamase lacking the signal sequence; bla(M); allows cytosolic expression of β-lactamase
   2895..4104    +  promoter       UbC promoter: human ubiquitin C promoter
   4108..4705    +  CDS            PuroR (fragment): puromycin N-acetyltransferase; pac from Streptomyces; confers resistance to puromycin
   4734..4782    +  polyA_signal   poly(A) signal: synthetic polyadenylation signal
   5048..5908    +  CDS            AmpR: β-lactamase; bla; confers resistance to ampicillin, carbenicillin, and related antibiotics
   5921..6057    +  terminator     rrnG terminator: transcription terminator from the E. coli ribosomal RNA rrnG operon (Albrechtsen et al., 1991)
   6202..6273    +  misc_feature   5' β-globin insulator: insulator upstream of the human β-globin locus (Farrell et al., 2002)
   6278..6324    -  terminator     T7 terminator: transcription terminator for bacteriophage T7 RNA polymerase
   6342..6390    -  polyA_signal   poly(A) signal: synthetic polyadenylation signal
   6471..6774    +  enhancer       CMV enhancer: human cytomegalovirus immediate early enhancer
   6847..6864    -  promoter       CMV promoter (fragment): human cytomegalovirus (CMV) immediate early promoter
   6927..6978    +  promoter       CMVd2 promoter: truncated human cytomegalovirus (CMV) immediate early promoter that yields moderately reduced expression relative to the full-length promoter
   7005..895     +  CDS            rep (fragment) (across the origin): R1AB_IBVK - Protein inferred from homology: Swiss-Prot protein existence level 3. NendoU is a Mn(2+)-dependent, uridylate-specific enzyme, which leaves 2'-3'-cyclic phosphates 5' to the cleaved bond. From Avian infectious bronchitis virus (strain KB8523) (IBV).
>Addgene plasmid #152796 | pGBW-m4133231 | depositor full sequence | sequence record 295808 | Full Sequence
CACCATGTCCTCACAAGCGTGGCAGCCAGGCGTAGCAATGCCTAATTTATACAAGATGCAGCGGATGCTC
CTTGAAAAATGCGACCTACAGAACTATGGAGATAGTGCTACATTGCCCAAGGGGATAATGATGAATGTGG
CCAAATATACCCAACTGTGTCAGTACCTGAACACTCTCACGCTGGCCGTTCCGTACAACATGAGGGTGAT
TCATTTTGGTGCCGGCAGCGACAAGGGAGTCGCTCCCGGGACCGCTGTGCTGCGACAGTGGCTTCCTACA
GGCACTCTGCTAGTGGATTCTGATTTGAATGACTTCGTCAGCGACGCAGACTCGACCCTCATCGGAGATT
GTGCGACTGTTCACACAGCCAACAAATGGGACCTGATCATTTCCGATATGTATGATCCAAAGACCAAAAA
TGTCACGAAGGAGAACGACTCAAAGGAGGGTTTCTTTACGTACATCTGCGGGTTCATCCAACAGAAACTT
GCACTGGGCGGAAGTGTGGCAATTAAAATAACAGAACACTCTTGGAACGCCGACCTATACAAGCTTATGG
GTCATTTTGCTTGGTGGACCGCCTTTGTTACTAATGTAAACGCTTCAAGCTCCGAGGCCTTCCTGATAGG
TTGTAATTATTTAGGCAAGCCTAGAGAGCAGATTGATGGGTATGTGATGCACGCAAATTACATCTTCTGG
CGCAACACAAATCCAATTCAGCTCAGTTCTTATTCACTGTTTGATATGAGCAAATTCCCCCTTAAACTGA
GAGGCACTGCCGTCATGTCCTTGAAGGAAGGACAAATCAACGATATGATCTTGTCTCTCCTTAGCAAGGG
GCGTTTGATTATTAGGGAGAACAATCGGGTGGTGATCTCATCGGACGTTCTGGTCAACAATGAAAACCTT
TACTTTCAGTCGGGGAAACCTATACCCAATCCACTTCTCGGCTTAGATTCTACCTAAGCTAGCTTGACTG
ACTGAGATACAGCGTACCTTCAGCTCACAGACATGATAAGATACATTGATGAGTTTGGACAAACCACAAC
TAGAATGCAGTGAAAAAAATGCTTTATTTGTGAAATTTGTGATGCTATTGCTTTATTTGTAACCATTATA
AGCTGCAATAAACAAGTTAACAACAACAATTGCATTCATTTTATGTTTCAGGTTCAGGGGGAGGTGTGGG
AGGTTTTTTAAAGCAAGTAAAACCTCTACAAATGTGGTATTGGCCCATCTCTATCGGTATCGTAGCATAA
CCCCTTGGGGCCTCTAAACGGGTCTTGAGGGGTTTTTTGTGCCCCTCGGGCCGGATTGCTATCTACCGGC
ATTGGCGCAGAAAAAAATGCCTGATGCGACGCTGCGCGTCTTATACTCCCACATATGCCAGATTCAGCAA
CGGATACGGCTTCCCCAACTTGCCCACTTCCATACGTGTCCTCCTTACCAGAAATTTATCCTTAAGGTCG
TCAGCTATCCTGCAGGCGATCTCTCGATTTCGATCAAGACATTCCTTTAATGGTCTTTTCTGGACACCAC
TAGGGGTCAGAAGTAGTTCATCAAACTTTCTTCCCTCCCTAATCTCATTGGTTACCTTGGGCTATCGAAA
CTTAATTAACCAGTCAAGTCAGCTACTTGGCGAGATCGACTTGTCTGGGTTTCGACTACGCTCAGAATTG
CGTCAGTCAAGTTCGATCTGGTCCTTGCTATTGCACCCGTTCTCCGATTACGAGTTTCATTTAAATCATG
TGAGCAAAAGGCCAGCAAAAGGCCAGGAACCGTAAAAAGGCCGCGTTGCTGGCGTTTTTCCATAGGCTCC
GCCCCCCTGACGAGCATCACAAAAATCGACGCTCAAGTCAGAGGTGGCGAAACCCGACAGGACTATAAAG
ATACCAGGCGTTTCCCCCTGGAAGCTCCCTCGTGCGCTCTCCTGTTCCGACCCTGCCGCTTACCGGATAC
CTGTCCGCCTTTCTCCCTTCGGGAAGCGTGGCGCTTTCTCATAGCTCACGCTGTAGGTATCTCAGTTCGG
TGTAGGTCGTTCGCTCCAAGCTGGGCTGTGTGCACGAACCCCCCGTTCAGCCCGACCGCTGCGCCTTATC
CGGTAACTATCGTCTTGAGTCCAACCCGGTAAGACACGACTTATCGCCACTGGCAGCAGCCACTGGTAAC
AGGATTAGCAGAGCGAGGTATGTAGGCGGTGCTACAGAGTTCTTGAAGTGGTGGCCTAACTACGGCTACA
CTAGAAGAACAGTATTTGGTATCTGCGCTCTGCTGAAGCCAGTTACCTTCGGAAAAAGAGTTGGTAGCTC
TTGATCCGGCAAACAAACCACCGCTGGTAGCGGTGGTTTTTTTGTTTGCAAGCAGCAGATTACGCGCAGA
AAAAAAGGATCTCAAGAAGATCCTTTGATCTTTTCTACGGGGTCTGACGCTCAGTGGAACGAAAACTCAC
GTTAAGGGATTTTGGTCATGAGATTATCAAAAAGGATCTTCACCTAGATCCTTTTAAATTAAAAATGAAG
TTTTAAATCAATCTAAAGTATATATGAGTAAACTTGGTCTGACAGTTACCAATGCTTAATCAGTGAGGCA
CCTATCTCAGCGATCTGTCTATTTCGTTCATCCATAGTTGCATTTAAATTTCCGAACTCTCCAAGGCCCT
CGTCGGAAAATCTTCAAACCTTTCGTCCGATCCATCTTGCAGGCTACCTCTCGAACGAACTATCGCAAGT
CTCTTGGCCGGCCTTGCGCCTTGGCTATTGCTTGGCAGCGCCTATCGCCAGGTATTACTCCAATCCCGAA
TATCCGAGATCGGGATCACCCGAGAGAAGTTCAACCTACATCCTCAATCCCGATCTATCCGAGATCCGAG
GAATATCGAAATCGGGGCGCGCCTGGCCTCCGCGCCGGGTTTTGGCGCCTCCCGCGGGCGCCCCCCTCGT
CACGGCGAGCGCTGCCACGTCAGACGAAGGGCGCAGGAGCGTCCTGATCCTTCCGCCCGGACGCTCAGGA
CAGCGGCCCGCTGCTCATAAGACTCGGCCTTAGAACCCCAGTATCAGCAGAAGGACATTTTAGGACGGGA
CTTGGGTGACTCTAGGGCACTGGTTTTCTTTCCAGAGAGCGGAACAGGCGAGGAAAAGTAGTCCCTTCTC
GGCGATTCTGCGGAGGGATCTCCGTGGGGCGGTGAACGCCGATGATTATATAAGGACGCGCCGGGTGTGG
CACAGCTAGTTCCGTCGCAGCCGGGATTTGGGTCGCGGTTCTTGTTTGTGGATCGCTGTGATCGTCACTT
GGTGAGTAGCGGGCTGCTGGGCTGGCCGGGGCTTTCGTGGCCGCCGGGCCGCTCGGTGGGACGGAAGCGT
GTGGAGAGACCGCCAAGGGCTGTAGTCTGGGTCCGCGAGCAAGGTTGCCCTGAACTGGGGGTTGGGGGGA
GCGCAGCAAAATGGCGGCTGTTCCCGAGTCTTGAATGGAAGACGCTTGTGAGGCGGGCTGTGAGGTCGTT
GAAACAAGGTGGGGGGCATGGTGGGCGGCAAGAACCCAAGGTCTTGAGCCCTTCGCTAATGCGGGAAAGC
TCTTATTCGGGTGAGATGGGCTGGGCACCATCTGGGGACCCTGACGTGAAGTTTGTCACTGACTGGAGAA
CTCGGTTTGTCGTCTGTTGCGGGGGCGGCAGTTATGGCGGTGCCGTTGGGCAGTGCACCCGTACCTTTGG
GAGCGCGCGCCCTCGTCGTGTCGTGACGTCACCCGTTCTGTTGGCTTATAATGCAGGGTGGGGCCACCTG
CCGGTAGGTGTGCGGTAGGCTTTTCTCCGTCGCAGGACGCAGGGTTCGGGCCTAGGGTAGGCTCTCCTGA
ATCGACAGGCGCCGGACCTCTGGTGAGGGGAGGGATAAGTGAGGCGTCAGTTTCTTTGGTCGGTTTTATG
TACCTATCTTCTTAAGTAGCTGAAGCTCCGGTTTTGAACTATGCGCTCGGGGTTGGCGAGTGTGTTTTGT
GAAGTTTTTTAGGCACCTTTTGAAATGTAATCATTTGGGTCAATATGTAATTTTCAGTGTTAGACTTGTA
AATTGTCCGCTAAATTCTGGCCGTTTTTGGCTTTTTTGTTAGACAACATGACCGAGTACAAGCCCACGGT
GCGCCTCGCCACCCGCGACGACGTCCCCAGGGCCGTACGCACCCTCGCCGCCGCGTTCGCCGACTACCCC
GCCACGCGCCACACCGTCGATCCGGACCGCCACATCGAGCGGGTCACCGAGCTGCAAGAACTCTTCCTCA
CGCGCGTCGGGCTCGACATCGGCAAGGTGTGGGTCGCGGACGACGGCGCCGCGGTGGCGGTCTGGACCAC
GCCGGAGAGCGTCGAAGCGGGGGCGGTGTTCGCCGAGATCGGCCCGCGCATGGCCGAGTTGAGCGGTTCC
CGGCTGGCCGCGCAGCAACAGATGGAGGGCCTCCTGGCGCCGCACCGGCCCAAGGAGCCCGCGTGGTTCC
TGGCCACCGTCGGCGTCTCGCCCGACCACCAGGGCAAGGGTCTGGGCAGCGCCGTCGTGCTCCCCGGAGT
GGAGGCCGCCGAGCGCGCCGGGGTGCCCGCCTTCCTGGAGACCTCCGCGCCCCGCAACCTCCCCTTCTAC
GAGCGGCTCGGCTTCACCGTCACCGCCGACGTCGAGGTGCCCGAAGGACCGCGCACCTGGTGCATGACCC
GCAAGCCCGGTGCCTAGGCTAGTATGTAAGCCTAGTCTTAGATAATAAAATCGCTATCCATCGAAGATGG
ATGTGTGTTGGTTTTTTGTGTGTGTAACGCTAGGCGCGCCTGGTGTACCGAGAACGATCCTCTCAGTGCG
AGTCTCGACGATCCATATCGTTGCTTGGCAGTCAGCCAGTCGGAATCCAGCTTGGGACCCAGGAAGTCCA
ATCGTCAGATATTGTACTCAAGCCTGGTCACGGCAGCGTACCGATCTGTTTAAACCTAGATATTGATAGT
CTGATCGGTCAACGTATAATCGAGTCCTAGCTTTTGCAAACATCTATCAAGAGACAGGATCAGCAGGAGG
CTTTCGCATGAGTATTCAACATTTCCGTGTCGCCCTTATTCCCTTTTTTGCGGCATTTTGCCTTCCTGTT
TTTGCTCACCCAGAAACGCTGGTGAAAGTAAAAGATGCTGAAGATCAGTTGGGTGCGCGAGTGGGTTACA
TCGAACTGGATCTCAACAGCGGTAAGATCCTTGAGAGTTTTCGCCCCGAAGAACGCTTTCCAATGATGAG
CACTTTTAAAGTTCTGCTATGTGGCGCGGTATTATCCCGTATTGACGCCGGGCAAGAGCAACTCGGTCGC
CGCATACACTATTCTCAGAATGACTTGGTTGAGTATTCACCAGTCACAGAAAAGCATCTTACGGATGGCA
TGACAGTAAGAGAATTATGCAGTGCTGCCATAACCATGAGTGATAACACTGCGGCCAACTTACTTCTGAC
AACGATTGGAGGACCGAAGGAGCTAACCGCTTTTTTGCACAACATGGGGGATCATGTAACTCGCCTTGAT
CGTTGGGAACCGGAGCTGAATGAAGCCATACCAAACGACGAGCGTGACACCACGATGCCTGTAGCAATGG
CAACAACCTTGCGTAAACTATTAACTGGCGAACTACTTACTCTAGCTTCCCGGCAACAGTTGATAGACTG
GATGGAGGCGGATAAAGTTGCAGGACCACTTCTGCGCTCGGCCCTTCCGGCTGGCTGGTTTATTGCTGAT
AAATCTGGAGCCGGTGAGCGTGGGTCTCGCGGTATCATTGCAGCACTGGGGCCAGATGGTAAGCCCTCCC
GTATCGTAGTTATCTACACGACGGGGAGTCAGGCAACTATGGATGAACGAAATAGACAGATCGCTGAGAT
AGGTGCCTCACTGATTAAGCATTGGTAACCGATTCTAGGTGCATTGGCGCAGAAAAAAATGCCTGATGCG
ACGCTGCGCGTCTTATACTCCCACATATGCCAGATTCAGCAACGGATACGGCTTCCCCAACTTGCCCACT
TCCATACGTGTCCTCCTTACCAGAAATTTATCCTTAAGATCGTTTAAACTCGACTCTGGCTCTATCGAAT
CTCCGTCGTTTCGAGCTTACGCGAACAGCCGTGGCGCTCATTTGCTCGTCGGGCATCGAATCTCGTCAGC
TATCGTCAGCTTACCTTTTTGGCAGCGATCGCGGCTCCCGACATCTTGGACCATTAGCTCCACAGGTATC
TTCTTCCCTCTAGTGGTCATAACAGCAGCTTCAGCTACCTCTCAATTCAAAAAACCCCTCAAGACCCGTT
TAGAGGCCCCAAGGGGTTATGCTATCAATCGTTGCGTTACACACACAAAAAACCAACACACATCCATCTT
CGATGGATAGCGATTTTATTATCTAACTGCTGATCGAGTGTAGCCAGATCTAGTAATCAATTACGGGGTC
ATTAGTTCATAGCCCATATATGGAGTTCCGCGTTACATAACTTACGGTAAATGGCCCGCCTGGCTGACCG
CCCAACGACCCCCGCCCATTGACGTCAATAATGACGTATGTTCCCATAGTAACGCCAATAGGGACTTTCC
ATTGACGTCAATGGGTGGAGTATTTACGGTAAACTGCCCACTTGGCAGTACATCAAGTGTATCATATGCC
AAGTACGCCCCCTATTGACGTCAATGACGGTAAATGGCCCGCCTGGCATTATGCCCAGTACATGACCTTA
TGGGACTTTCCTACTTGGCAGTACATCTACGTATTAGTCATCGCTATTACCATGCTGATGCGGTTTTGGC
AGTACATCAATGGGCGTGGATAGCGGTTTGACTCACGGGGATTTCCAAGTCTCCACCCCATTGACGTCAA
TGGGAGTTTGTTTTGGCACCAAAATCAACGGGACTTTCCAAAATGTCGTAACAACTCCGCCCCATTGACG
CAAATGGGCGGTAGGCGTGTACGGTGGGAGGTCTATATAAGCAGAGCTGGTTTAGTGAACCGTCAGATCA
GATCTTTGTCGATCCTACCATCCACTCGACACACCCGCCAGCGGCCGC
